Addgene plasmid #99493: pAP757-1
Purpose: 6XHis::TEV::3XFlag::linker::Myc
Depositing lab: Geraldine Seydoux. Depositing organization: Johns Hopkins University and School of Medicine. Publication: Precision genome editing using CRISPR-Cas9 and linear repair templates in C. elegans. Paix A, Folkmann A, Seydoux G. Methods. 2017 May 15;121-122:86-93. doi: 10.1016/j.ymeth.2017.03.023. Epub 2017 Apr 7. PubMed 28392263.
Backbone
  Vector backbone: pUC19
  Vector type: Bacterial Expression
Growth in bacteria
  Bacterial resistance: Ampicillin, 100 μg/mL
  Growth temperature: 37°C
  Growth strain: DH5alpha
  Copy number: High Copy
Gene/Insert
  Gene/Insert name: 6XHis::TEV::3XFlag::linker::Myc
  Species: C. elegans (nematode)
  Cloning method: Ligation Independent Cloning
  Sequencing primers: 5′ M13pUC-Fwd; 3′ M13pUC-Rev
Terms and licenses: Academic/Nonprofit Terms; Industry Terms: Not Available to Industry
How to cite: pAP757-1 was a gift from Geraldine Seydoux (Addgene plasmid # 99493 ; http://n2t.net/addgene:99493 ; RRID:Addgene_99493)
