[The description below was written by a language model from this plasmid's Addgene catalogue record and pLannotate feature annotations shown in this document.]
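Description:
pAP757-1 is a small (about 2.9 kb) pUC19-based plasmid that carries a composite epitope-tag cassette, 6XHis::TEV::3XFlag::linker::Myc, rather than a gene of interest. It is maintained in E. coli at high copy through the ColE1/pUC origin of replication and is selected with ampicillin via the β-lactamase gene and its native bla promoter. The remaining annotated elements are ordinary pUC19 remnants: the lac promoter, lac operator and CAP binding site, small fragments of lacI, rop and bom, and a lacZα fragment interrupted by the insert, which sits within the multiple cloning site and was introduced by ligation-independent cloning. The flanking M13 forward and reverse priming sites are listed for sequencing across it.

The insert encodes a string of affinity and detection modules: a six-histidine tag for metal-affinity purification, a TEV protease recognition site that allows the tag to be cleaved off, three tandem FLAG epitopes, a linker, and a Myc epitope. The automated annotation identifies only the 3xFLAG segment explicitly; the His, TEV, linker and Myc portions are named in the catalogue entry but were not called as separate features, probably because they are so short. Although catalogued as a bacterial expression vector, the record indicates no dedicated promoter arrangement for expressing the tag, which lies on the opposite strand to the lac promoter. The insert species is listed as C. elegans, and the associated publication concerns CRISPR-Cas9 genome editing in that nematode using linear repair templates. The plasmid therefore most plausibly serves as a template source for generating tag-containing repair DNA used to knock the combined tag into endogenous worm loci, although the record does not spell this out.
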