Features (pLannotate 1.2.2; 14 found; start..end, strand, type, name):
    191..779     -  rep_origin     ori: high-copy-number ColE1/pMB1/pBR322/pUC origin of replication
    950..1810    -  CDS            AmpR: β-lactamase; bla; confers resistance to ampicillin, carbenicillin, and related antibiotics
   1811..1915    -  promoter       AmpR promoter: bla
   2010..2045    +  CDS            rop (fragment): Rop protein, which maintains plasmids at low copy number; rop
   2147..2246    +  misc_feature   bom (fragment): basis of mobility region from pBR322
   2252..2409    -  CDS            lacZα (fragment): LacZα fragment of β-galactosidase; lacZ fragment
   2406..2432    +  misc_feature   MCS (fragment): pUC18/19 multiple cloning site
   2471..2536    +  CDS            3xFLAG: three tandem FLAG® epitope tags, followed by an enterokinase cleavage site
   2563..2588    +  misc_feature   MCS (fragment): pBluescript multiple cloning site
   2617..2652    +  misc_feature   MCS (fragment): pUC18/19 multiple cloning site
   2689..2705    -  protein_bind   lac operator: The lac repressor binds to the lac operator to inhibit transcription in E. coli. This inhibition can be relieved by adding lactose or isopropyl-β-D-thiogalactopyranoside (IPTG). lac repressor encoded by lacI
   2713..2743    -  promoter       lac promoter: promoter for the E. coli lac operon
   2758..2779    -  protein_bind   CAP binding site: CAP binding activates transcription in the presence of cAMP. E. coli catabolite activator protein
   2792..8       -  CDS            lacI (fragment) (across the origin): lac repressor; lacI; The lac repressor binds to the lac operator to inhibit transcription in E. coli. This inhibition can be relieved by adding lactose or isopropyl-β-D-thiogalactopyranoside (IPTG).
>Addgene plasmid #99493 | pAP757-1 | addgene full sequence | sequence record 193139 | Addgene NGS Result
TTGGGCGCTCTTCCGCTTCCTCGCTCACTGACTCGCTGCGCTCGGTCGTTCGGCTGCGGCGAGCGGTATC
AGCTCACTCAAAGGCGGTAATACGGTTATCCACAGAATCAGGGGATAACGCAGGAAAGAACATGTGAGCA
AAAGGCCAGCAAAAGGCCAGGAACCGTAAAAAGGCCGCGTTGCTGGCGTTTTTCCATAGGCTCCGCCCCC
CTGACGAGCATCACAAAAATCGACGCTCAAGTCAGAGGTGGCGAAACCCGACAGGACTATAAAGATACCA
GGCGTTTCCCCCTGGAAGCTCCCTCGTGCGCTCTCCTGTTCCGACCCTGCCGCTTACCGGATACCTGTCC
GCCTTTCTCCCTTCGGGAAGCGTGGCGCTTTCTCATAGCTCACGCTGTAGGTATCTCAGTTCGGTGTAGG
TCGTTCGCTCCAAGCTGGGCTGTGTGCACGAACCCCCCGTTCAGCCCGACCGCTGCGCCTTATCCGGTAA
CTATCGTCTTGAGTCCAACCCGGTAAGACACGACTTATCGCCACTGGCAGCAGCCACTGGTAACAGGATT
AGCAGAGCGAGGTATGTAGGCGGTGCTACAGAGTTCTTGAAGTGGTGGCCTAACTACGGCTACACTAGAA
GAACAGTATTTGGTATCTGCGCTCTGCTGAAGCCAGTTACCTTCGGAAAAAGAGTTGGTAGCTCTTGATC
CGGCAAACAAACCACCGCTGGTAGCGGTGGTTTTTTTGTTTGCAAGCAGCAGATTACGCGCAGAAAAAAA
GGATCTCAAGAAGATCCTTTGATCTTTTCTACGGGGTCTGACGCTCAGTGGAACGAAAACTCACGTTAAG
GGATTTTGGTCATGAGATTATCAAAAAGGATCTTCACCTAGATCCTTTTAAATTAAAAATGAAGTTTTAA
ATCAATCTAAAGTATATATGAGTAAACTTGGTCTGACAGTTACCAATGCTTAATCAGTGAGGCACCTATC
TCAGCGATCTGTCTATTTCGTTCATCCATAGTTGCCTGACTCCCCGTCGTGTAGATAACTACGATACGGG
AGGGCTTACCATCTGGCCCCAGTGCTGCAATGATACCGCGAGACCCACGCTCACCGGCTCCAGATTTATC
AGCAATAAACCAGCCAGCCGGAAGGGCCGAGCGCAGAAGTGGTCCTGCAACTTTATCCGCCTCCATCCAG
TCTATTAATTGTTGCCGGGAAGCTAGAGTAAGTAGTTCGCCAGTTAATAGTTTGCGCAACGTTGTTGCCA
TTGCTACAGGCATCGTGGTGTCACGCTCGTCGTTTGGTATGGCTTCATTCAGCTCCGGTTCCCAACGATC
AAGGCGAGTTACATGATCCCCCATGTTGTGCAAAAAAGCGGTTAGCTCCTTCGGTCCTCCGATCGTTGTC
AGAAGTAAGTTGGCCGCAGTGTTATCACTCATGGTTATGGCAGCACTGCATAATTCTCTTACTGTCATGC
CATCCGTAAGATGCTTTTCTGTGACTGGTGAGTACTCAACCAAGTCATTCTGAGAATAGTGTATGCGGCG
ACCGAGTTGCTCTTGCCCGGCGTCAATACGGGATAATACCGCGCCACATAGCAGAACTTTAAAAGTGCTC
ATCATTGGAAAACGTTCTTCGGGGCGAAAACTCTCAAGGATCTTACCGCTGTTGAGATCCAGTTCGATGT
AACCCACTCGTGCACCCAACTGATCTTCAGCATCTTTTACTTTCACCAGCGTTTCTGGGTGAGCAAAAAC
AGGAAGGCAAAATGCCGCAAAAAAGGGAATAAGGGCGACACGGAAATGTTGAATACTCATACTCTTCCTT
TTTCAATATTATTGAAGCATTTATCAGGGTTATTGTCTCATGAGCGGATACATATTTGAATGTATTTAGA
AAAATAAACAAATAGGGGTTCCGCGCACATTTCCCCGAAAAGTGCCACCTGACGTCTAAGAAACCATTAT
TATCATGACATTAACCTATAAAAATAGGCGTATCACGAGGCCCTTTCGTCTCGCGCGTTTCGGTGATGAC
GGTGAAAACCTCTGACACATGCAGCTCCCGGAGACGGTCACAGCTTGTCTGTAAGCGGATGCCGGGAGCA
GACAAGCCCGTCAGGGCGCGTCAGCGGGTGTTGGCGGGTGTCGGGGCTGGCTTAACTATGCGGCATCAGA
GCAGATTGTACTGAGAGTGCACCATATGCGGTGTGAAATACCGCACAGATGCGTAAGGAGAAAATACCGC
ATCAGGCGCCATTCGCCATTCAGGCTGCGCAACTGTTGGGAAGGGCGATCGGTGCGGGCCTCTTCGCTAT
TACGCCAGCTGGCGAAAGGGGGATGTGCTGCAAGGCGATTAAGTTGGGTAACGCCAGGGTTTTCCCAGTC
ACGACGTTGTAAAACGACGGCCAGTGAATTCGAGCTCGGTACCCGGGGATCCATCATCACCATCACCATG
AAAATTTATATTTTCAGGGTGACTACAAAGACCATGACGGTGATTATAAAGATCATGATATCGATTACAA
GGATGACGATGACAAGTGCCCGGGGGATCGGTGGAGCTCCACCGGTGGCGGCCGCTCTAGAACTAGTGAA
CAAAAACTGATATCAGAAGAGGATCTGGATCCTCTAGAGTCGACCTGCAGGCATGCAAGCTTGGCGTAAT
CATGGTCATAGCTGTTTCCTGTGTGAAATTGTTATCCGCTCACAATTCCACACAACATACGAGCCGGAAG
CATAAAGTGTAAAGCCTGGGGTGCCTAATGAGTGAGCTAACTCACATTAATTGCGTTGCGCTCACTGCCC
GCTTTCCAGTCGGGAAACCTGTCGTGCCAGCTGCATTAATGAATCGGCCAACGCGCGGGGAGAGGCGGTT
TGCGTA
