>Addgene plasmid #99493 | pAP757-1 | depositor partial sequence | sequence record 182222 | Insert + 15bp up/downstream in Plasmid. See for details the File S1 from Paix et al, Methods 2017
CGGTACCCGGGGATCCATCATCACCATCACCATGAAAATTTATATTTTCAGGGTGACTACAAAGACCATG
ACGGTGATTATAAAGATCATGATATCGATTACAAGGATGACGATGACAAGTGCCCGGGGGATCGGTGGAG
CTCCACCGGTGGCGGCCGCTCTAGAACTAGTGAACAAAAACTGATATCAGAAGAGGATCTGGATCCTCTA
GAGTCG
